Addgene plasmid #73915: pCFD6
Purpose: tissue-specific multiplex gRNA plasmid
Depositing lab: Simon Bullock. Depositing organization: MRC Laboratory of Molecular Biology. Publication: Augmenting CRISPR applications in Drosophila with tRNA-flanked sgRNAs. Port F, Bullock SL. Nat Methods. 2016 Oct;13(10):852-4. doi: 10.1038/nmeth.3972. Epub 2016 Sep 5. PubMed 27595403.
Backbone
  Vector backbone: pBIC-UASC
  Backbone manufacturer: Brian McCabe
  Vector type: Insect Expression, CRISPR
Growth in bacteria
  Bacterial resistance: Ampicillin, 100 μg/mL
  Growth temperature: 37°C
  Growth strain: DH5alpha
  Copy number: Unknown
Gene/Insert
  Gene/Insert name: :tRNA:gRNA:tRNA:gRNA:tRNA
  gRNA/shRNA sequence: empty
  Species: D. melanogaster (fly)
  Insert size (bp): 750
  Promoter: UAS-DSCP
  Cloning method: Gibson Cloning
  Sequencing primers: 5′ GAATGAATGTTCGAGCCGAGC; 3′ AAATCTCTGTAGGTAGTTTG
Terms and licenses: Academic/Nonprofit Terms; Industry Terms: Not Available to Industry
Depositor comments: Please acknowledge Fillip Port and Simon Bullock when publishing work derived from use of this plasmid. Visit crisprflydesign.org for more information.
How to cite: pCFD6 was a gift from Simon Bullock (Addgene plasmid # 73915 ; http://n2t.net/addgene:73915 ; RRID:Addgene_73915)
