[The description below was written by a language model from this plasmid's Addgene catalogue record and pLannotate feature annotations shown in this document.]
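Description:
pCFD6 is a Drosophila melanogaster transgenesis plasmid for tissue-specific, multiplexed expression of CRISPR guide RNAs, built on the pBIC-UASC backbone. In E. coli it is maintained through a high-copy ColE1/pUC-type origin and selected with ampicillin (AmpR); an f1 origin and remnants of a lacZα/lac promoter region with flanking T7 and T3 promoters are also present. For fly work it carries a φC31 attB site for integrase-mediated insertion into genomic attP landing sites and a mini-white gene as the visible eye-colour marker for identifying transformants. A loxP site lies next to mini-white. Gypsy insulator elements bracket the expression cassette, which should help shield it from chromosomal position effects.

The payload is a roughly 750 bp tRNA:gRNA:tRNA:gRNA:tRNA array placed under a UAS-DSCP promoter. The annotation shows two blocks of five Gal4-binding UAS repeats upstream, followed by three tRNA sequences alternating with two S. pyogenes Cas9 guide scaffolds (one annotated only as a partial tracrRNA match). Downstream are a fragment of the SV40 large T intron and a region matching part of baculovirus P74, which probably reflects the 3′ processing sequences of the backbone, although the record does not say so. The spacer positions are recorded as empty, so users insert their own targeting sequences, with Gibson assembly listed as the cloning method. Because transcription depends on Gal4, the array is made as a Pol II transcript only in cells expressing a Gal4 driver. Endogenous tRNA-processing enzymes then excise the tRNAs and release the individual sgRNAs. Combined with a source of Cas9, this allows several guides to be delivered from one transgene for spatially or temporally restricted mutagenesis in flies.
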