Features (pLannotate 1.2.2; 27 found; start..end, strand, type, name):
    129..148     -  misc_feature   MCS (fragment): pUC18/19 multiple cloning site
    147..241     +  protein_bind   5X UAS: five tandem copies of the "ScaI site" 17-mer CGGAGTACTGTCCTCCG, an upstream activating sequence (UAS) that efficiently binds yeast Gal4 (Webster et al., 1988; Pfeiffer et al., 2010) GAL4
    245..266     -  misc_feature   MCS (fragment): pUC18/19 multiple cloning site
    265..359     +  protein_bind   5X UAS: five tandem copies of the "ScaI site" 17-mer CGGAGTACTGTCCTCCG, an upstream activating sequence (UAS) that efficiently binds yeast Gal4 (Webster et al., 1988; Pfeiffer et al., 2010) GAL4
    559..629     +  ncRNA          tRNA: Accession: RF00005 - tRNA
    657..724     +  misc_RNA       tracrRNA (fragment): trans-activating CRISPR RNA for the Streptococcus pyogenes CRISPR/Cas9 system
    731..801     +  ncRNA          tRNA: Accession: RF00005 - tRNA
    811..886     +  misc_RNA       gRNA scaffold: guide RNA scaffold for the Streptococcus pyogenes CRISPR/Cas9 system
    893..963     +  ncRNA          tRNA: Accession: RF00005 - tRNA
    972..1046    +  intron         large T intron (fragment): SV40 (simian virus 40) large T antigen intron
   1050..1592    -  CDS            P74 (fragment): PIF0_NPVAC - Experimental evidence at protein level: Swiss-Prot protein existence level 1. Plays an essential role for oral infectivity of occlusion- derived virus (ODV) and functions also in host midgut attachment and fusion by binding to a specific host receptor. From Autographa californica nuclear polyhedrosis virus (AcMNPV).
   1594..2024    +  protein_bind   gypsy insulator: chromatin insulator from Drosophila Su(Hw), CP190, and Mod(mdg4)67.2
   2058..2127    +  protein_bind   attB: attB site for the φC31 integrase (Groth et al., 2000) phage φC31 integrase
   2346..2364    -  promoter       T3 promoter: promoter for bacteriophage T3 RNA polymerase
   2409..2425    -  protein_bind   lac operator: The lac repressor binds to the lac operator to inhibit transcription in E. coli. This inhibition can be relieved by adding lactose or isopropyl-β-D-thiogalactopyranoside (IPTG). lac repressor encoded by lacI
   2433..2463    -  promoter       lac promoter: promoter for the E. coli lac operon
   2478..2499    -  protein_bind   CAP binding site: CAP binding activates transcription in the presence of cAMP. E. coli catabolite activator protein
   2512..2604    -  CDS            lacI (fragment): lac repressor; lacI; The lac repressor binds to the lac operator to inhibit transcription in E. coli. This inhibition can be relieved by adding lactose or isopropyl-β-D-thiogalactopyranoside (IPTG).
   2787..3375    -  rep_origin     ori: high-copy-number ColE1/pMB1/pBR322/pUC origin of replication
   3546..4406    -  CDS            AmpR: β-lactamase; bla; confers resistance to ampicillin, carbenicillin, and related antibiotics
   4407..4511    -  promoter       AmpR promoter: bla
   4564..4992    -  rep_origin     f1 ori (sequence partly withheld): f1 bacteriophage origin of replication; arrow indicates direction of (+) strand synthesis
   4997..5154    -  CDS            lacZα (fragment): LacZα fragment of β-galactosidase; lacZ fragment
   5157..5175    +  promoter       T7 promoter: promoter for bacteriophage T7 RNA polymerase
   5200..9317    +  gene           mini-white: white; This modified version of the white gene lacks part of the first intron.
   9324..9357    -  protein_bind   loxP: Cre-mediated recombination occurs in the 8-bp core sequence (GCATACAT). Cre recombinase
   9370..101     +  protein_bind   gypsy insulator (across the origin): chromatin insulator from Drosophila Su(Hw), CP190, and Mod(mdg4)67.2
>Addgene plasmid #73915 | pCFD6 | addgene full sequence | sequence record 247620 | Addgene NGS Result
CCCAATAAAAGATTATTATATTGCATACCTTTTCTTGCCATACCATTTAGCCGATCAATTGTGCTCGGCA
ACAGTATATTTGTGGTGTGCCAACCAACAACAGATCCAAGCTGGCCGCGGCTCGATCCGCTTGCATGCCT
GCAGGTCGGAGTACTGTCCTCCGAGCGGAGTACTGTCCTCCGAGCGGAGTACTGTCCTCCGAGCGGAGTA
CTGTCCTCCGAGCGGAGTACTGTCCTCCGAGCGGAAGCTTGCATGCCTGCAGGTCGGAGTACTGTCCTCC
GAGCGGAGTACTGTCCTCCGAGCGGAGTACTGTCCTCCGAGCGGAGTACTGTCCTCCGAGCGGAGTACTG
TCCTCCGAGCGGAGACTCTAGCGAGCTCGCCCGGGGATCGAGCGCAGCGGTATAAAAGGGCGCGGGGTGG
CTGAGAGCATCAGTTGTGAATGAATGTTCGAGCCGAGCAGACGTGCCGCTGCCTTCGTTAATATCCTTTG
AATAAGCCAACTTTGAATCACAAGACGCATACCAAACGAATTCGGGCTTTGAGTGTGTGTAGACATCAAG
CATCGGTGGTTCAGTGGTAGAATGCTCGCCTGCCACGCGGGCGGCCCGGGTTCGATTCCCGGCCGATGCA
GGGTCTTCGTTTCAGAGCTATGCTGGAAACAGCATAGCAAGTTGAAATAAGGCTAGTCCGTTATCAACTT
GAAAAAGTGGCACCGAGTCGGTGCTAACAAAGCACCAGTGGTCTAGTGGTAGAATAGTACCCTGCCACGG
TACAGACCCGGGTTCGATTCCCGGCTGGTGCAGAAGACCTGTTTTAGAGCTAGAAATAGCAAGTTAAAAT
AAGGCTAGTCCGTTATCAACTTGAAAAAGTGGCACCGAGTCGGTGCTAACAAAGCACCAGTGGTCTAGTG
GTAGAATAGTACCCTGCCACGGTACAGACCCGGGTTCGATTCCCGGCTGGTGCATCTAGAGGATCTTTGT
GAAGGAACCTTACTTCTGTGGTGTGACATAATTGGACAAACTACCTACAGAGATTTAAAGCTCTAATTAA
AATAACAAATCAATTGTTTTATAATATTCGTACGATTCTTTGATTATGTAATAAAATGTGATCATTAGGA
AGATTACGAAAAATATAAAAAATATGAGTTCTGTGTGTATAACAAATGCTGTAAACGCCACAATTGTGTT
TGTTGCAAATAAACCCATGATTATTTGATTAAAATTGTTGTTTTCTTTGTTCATAGACAATAGTGTGTTT
TGCCTAAACGTGTACTGCATAAACTCCATGCGAGTGTATAGCGAGCTAGTGGCTAACGCTTGCCCCACCA
AAGTAGATTCGTCAAAATCCTCAATTTCATCACCCTCCTCCAAGTTTAACATTTGGCCGTCGGAATTAAC
TTCTAAAGATGCCACATAATCTAATAAATGAAATAGAGATTCAAACGTGGCGTCATCGTCCGTTTCGACC
ATTTCCGAAAAGAACTCGGGCATAAACTCTATGATTTCTCTGGACGTGGTGTTGTCGAAACTCTCAAAGT
ACGCAGTCAGGAACGTGCGCGACATGTCGTCGGGAAACTCGCGCGGAAACATTTGGCCACGTAATAAGTG
TGCGTTGAATTTATTCGCAAAAACATTGCATATTTTCGGCAAAGTAAAATTTTGTTGCATACCTTATCAA
AAAATAAGTGCTGCATACTTTTTAGAGAAACCAAATAATTTTTTATTGCATACCCGTTTTTAATAAAATA
CATTGCATACCCTCTTTTAATAAAAAATATTGCATACTTTGACGAAACAAATTTTCGTTGCATACCCAAT
AAAAGATTATTATATTGCATACCCGTTTTTAATAAAATACATTGCATACCCTCTTTTAATAAAAAATATT
GCATACGTTGACGAAACAAATTTTCGTTGCATACCCAATAAAAGATTATTATATTGCATACCTTTTCTTG
CCATACCATTTAGCCGATCAATTGTGCTCGGCAACAGTATATTTGTGGTGTGCCAACCAACAACGGATCC
ACTAGTGTCGACGATGTAGGTCACAGTCTCGAAGCCGCGGTGCGGGTGCCAGGGCGTGCCCTTGGGCTCC
CCGGGCGCGTACTCCACCTCACCCATCTGGTCCATCATGATGAACGGGTCGAGGTGGCGGTAGTTGATCC
CGGCGAACGCGCGGCGCACCGGGAAGCCCTCGCCCTCGAAACCGCTGGGCGCGGTGGTCACGGTGAGCAC
GGGACGTGCGACGGCGTCGGCGGGTGCGGATACGCGGGGCAGCGTCAGCGGGTTCTCGACGGTCACGGCG
GGCATGTCGACACTAGTTCTAGCCAGCTTTTGTTCCCTTTAGTGAGGGTTAATTTCGAGCTTGGCGTAAT
CATGGTCATAGCTGTTTCCTGTGTGAAATTGTTATCCGCTCACAATTCCACACAACATACGAGCCGGAAG
CATAAAGTGTAAAGCCTGGGGTGCCTAATGAGTGAGCTAACTCACATTAATTGCGTTGCGCTCACTGCCC
GCTTTCCAGTCGGGAAACCTGTCGTGCCAGCTGCATTAATGAATCGGCCAACGCGCGGGGAGAGGCGGTT
TGCGTATTGGGCGCTCTTCCGCTTCCTCGCTCACTGACTCGCTGCGCTCGGTCGTTCGGCTGCGGCGAGC
GGTATCAGCTCACTCAAAGGCGGTAATACGGTTATCCACAGAATCAGGGGATAACGCAGGAAAGAACATG
TGAGCAAAAGGCCAGCAAAAGGCCAGGAACCGTAAAAAGGCCGCGTTGCTGGCGTTTTTCCATAGGCTCC
GCCCCCCTGACGAGCATCACAAAAATCGACGCTCAAGTCAGAGGTGGCGAAACCCGACAGGACTATAAAG
ATACCAGGCGTTTCCCCCTGGAAGCTCCCTCGTGCGCTCTCCTGTTCCGACCCTGCCGCTTACCGGATAC
CTGTCCGCCTTTCTCCCTTCGGGAAGCGTGGCGCTTTCTCATAGCTCACGCTGTAGGTATCTCAGTTCGG
TGTAGGTCGTTCGCTCCAAGCTGGGCTGTGTGCACGAACCCCCCGTTCAGCCCGACCGCTGCGCCTTATC
CGGTAACTATCGTCTTGAGTCCAACCCGGTAAGACACGACTTATCGCCACTGGCAGCAGCCACTGGTAAC
AGGATTAGCAGAGCGAGGTATGTAGGCGGTGCTACAGAGTTCTTGAAGTGGTGGCCTAACTACGGCTACA
CTAGAAGAACAGTATTTGGTATCTGCGCTCTGCTGAAGCCAGTTACCTTCGGAAAAAGAGTTGGTAGCTC
TTGATCCGGCAAACAAACCACCGCTGGTAGCGGTGGTTTTTTTGTTTGCAAGCAGCAGATTACGCGCAGA
AAAAAAGGATCTCAAGAAGATCCTTTGATCTTTTCTACGGGGTCTGACGCTCAGTGGAACGAAAACTCAC
GTTAAGGGATTTTGGTCATGAGATTATCAAAAAGGATCTTCACCTAGATCCTTTTAAATTAAAAATGAAG
TTTTAAATCAATCTAAAGTATATATGAGTAAACTTGGTCTGACAGTTACCAATGCTTAATCAGTGAGGCA
CCTATCTCAGCGATCTGTCTATTTCGTTCATCCATAGTTGCCTGACTCCCCGTCGTGTAGATAACTACGA
TACGGGAGGGCTTACCATCTGGCCCCAGTGCTGCAATGATACCGCGGGACCCACGCTCACCGGCTCCAGA
TTTATCAGCAATAAACCAGCCAGCCGGAAGGGCCGAGCGCAGAAGTGGTCCTGCAACTTTATCCGCCTCC
ATCCAGTCTATTAATTGTTGCCGGGAAGCTAGAGTAAGTAGTTCGCCAGTTAATAGTTTGCGCAACGTTG
TTGCCATTGCTACAGGCATCGTGGTGTCACGCTCGTCGTTTGGTATGGCTTCATTCAGCTCCGGTTCCCA
ACGATCAAGGCGAGTTACATGATCCCCCATGTTGTGCAAAAAAGCGGTTAGCTCCTTCGGTCCTCCGATC
GTTGTCAGAAGTAAGTTGGCCGCAGTGTTATCACTCATGGTTATGGCAGCACTGCATAATTCTCTTACTG
TCATGCCATCCGTAAGATGCTTTTCTGTGACTGGTGAGTACTCAACCAAGTCATTCTGAGAATAGTGTAT
GCGGCGACCGAGTTGCTCTTGCCCGGCGTCAATACGGGATAATACCGCGCCACATAGCAGAACTTTAAAA
GTGCTCATCATTGGAAAACGTTCTTCGGGGCGAAAACTCTCAAGGATCTTACCGCTGTTGAGATCCAGTT
CGATGTAACCCACTCGTGCACCCAACTGATCTTCAGCATCTTTTACTTTCACCAGCGTTTCTGGGTGAGC
AAAAACAGGAAGGCAAAATGCCGCAAAAAAGGGAATAAGGGCGACACGGAAATGTTGAATACTCATACTC
TTCCTTTTTCAATATTATTGAAGCATTTATCAGGGTTATTGTCTCATGAGCGGATACATATTTGAATGTA
TTTAGAAAAATAAACAAATAGGGGTTCCGCGCACATTTCCCCGAAAAGTGCCACCTAAATTGTAAGCGTT
AATATTTTGTTAAAATTCGCGTTAAATTTTTGTTAAATCAGCTCATTTTTTAACCAATAGGCCGAAATCG
GCAAAATCCCTTATAAATCAAAAGAATAGACCGAGATAGGGT
[37 nt withheld, positions 4663-4699]
AAAGAACGTGGACTCCAACGTCAAAGG
[49 nt withheld, positions 4727-4775]
T
[91 nt withheld, positions 4777-4867]
G
[124 nt withheld, positions 4869-4992]
CCCATTCGCCATTCAGGCTGCGCAACTGTTGGGAAGGGCGATCGGTGCGGGCCTCTTCGCTATTACGCCA
GCTGGCGAAAGGGGGATGTGCTGCAAGGCGATTAAGTTGGGTAACGCCAGGGTTTTCCCAGTCACGACGT
TGTAAAACGACGGCCAGTGAATTGTAATACGACTCACTATAGGGCGAATTGGGTACGTACCGGGCCCCTA
GTATGTATGTAAGTTAATAAAACCCATTTTTGCGGAAAGTAGATAAAAAAAACATTTTTTTTTTTTACTG
CACTGGATATCATTGAACTTATCTGATCAGTTTTAAATTTACTTCGATCCAAGGGTATTTGATGTACCAG
GTTCTTTCGATTACCTCTCACTCAAAATGACATTCCACTCAAAGTCAGCGCTGTTTGCCTCCTTCTCTGT
CCACAGAAATATCGCCGTCTCTTTCGCCGCTGCGTCCGCTATCTCTTTCGCCACCGTTTGTAGCGTTACG
TAGCGTCAATGTCCGCCTTCAGTTGCATTTTGTCAGCGGTTTCGTGACGAAGCTCCAAGCGGTTTACGCC
ATCAATTAAACACAAAGTGCTGTGCCAAAACTCCTCTCGCTTCTTATTTTTGTTTGTTTTTTGAGTGATT
GGGGTGGTGATTGGTTTTGGGTGGGTAAGCAGGGGAAAGTGTGAAAAATCCCGGCAATGGGCCAAGAGGA
TCAGGAGCTATTAATTCGCGGAGGCAGCAAACACCCATCTGCCGAGCATCTGAACAATGTGAGTAGTACA
TGTGCATACATCTTAAGTTCACTTGATCTATAGGAACTGCGATTGCAACATCAAATTGTCTGCGGCGTGA
GAACTGCGACCCACAAAAATCCCAAACCGCAATTGCACAAACAAATAGTGACACGAAACAGATTATTCTG
GTAGCTGTTCTCGCTATATAAGACAATTTTTGAGATCATATCATGATCAAGACATCTAAAGGCATTCATT
TTCGACTATATTCTTTTTTACAAAAAATATAACAACCAGATATTTTAAGCTGATCCTAGATGCACAAAAA
ATAAATAAAAGTATAAACCTACTTCGTAGGATACTTCGGGGTACTTTTTGTTCGGGGTTAGATGAGCATA
ACGCTTGTAGTTGATATTTGAGATCCCCTATCATTGCAGGGTGACAGCGGAGCGGCTTCGCAGAGCTGCA
TTAACCAGGGCTTCGGGCAGGCCAAAAACTACGGCACGCTCCGGCCACCCAGTCCGCCGGAGGACTCCGG
TTCAGGGAGCGGCCAACTAGCCGAGAACCTCACCTATGCCTGGCACAATATGGACATCTTTGGGGCGGTC
AATCAGCCGGGCTCCGGATGGCGGCAGCTGGTCAACCGGACACGCGGACTATTCTGCAACGAGCGACACA
TACCGGCGCCCAGGAAACATTTGCTCAAGAACGGTGAGTTTCTATTCGCAGTCGGCTGATCTGTGTGAAA
TCTTAATAAAGGGTCCAATTACCAATTTGAAACTCAGTTTGCGGCGTGGCCTATCCGGGCGAACTTTTGG
CCGTGATGGGCAGTTCCGGTGCCGGAAAGACGACCCTGCTGAATGCCCTTGCCTTTCGATCGCCGCAGGG
CATCCAAGTATCGCCATCCGGGATGCGACTGCTCAATGGCCAACCTGTGGACGCCAAGGAGATGCAGGCC
AGGTGCGCCTATGTCCAGCAGGATGACCTCTTTATCGGCTCCCTAACGGCCAGGGAACACCTGATTTTCC
AAGCCATGGTGCGGATGCCACGACATCTGACCTATCGGCAGCGAGTGGCCCGCGTGGATCAGGTGATCCA
GGAGCTTTCGCTCAGCAAATGTCAGCACACGATCATCGGTGTGCCCGGCAGGGTGAAAGGTCTGTCCGGC
GGAGAAAGGAAGCGTCTGGCATTCGCCTCCGAGGCTCTAACCGATCCGCCGCTTCTGATCTGCGATGAGC
CCACCTCCGGACTGGACTCCTTTACCGCCCACAGCGTCGTCCAGGTGCTGAAGAAGCTGTCGCAGAAGGG
CAAGACCGTCATCCTGACCATTCATCAGCCGTCATCCGAGCTGTTTGAGCTCTTTGACAAGATCCTTCTG
ATGGCCGAGGGCAGGGTAGCTTTCTTGGGCACTCCCAGCGAAGCCGTCGACTTCTTTTCCTAGTGAGTTC
GATGTGTTTATTAAGGGTATCTAGTATTACATAACATCTCAACTCCTATCCAGCGTGGGTGCCCAGTGTC
CTACCAACTACAATCCGGCGGACTTTTACGTACAGGTGTTGGCCGTTGTGCCCGGACGGGAGATCGAGTC
CCGTGATCGGATCGCCAAGATATGCGACAATTTTGCCATTAGCAAAGTAGCCCGGGATATGGAGCAGTTG
TTGGCCACCAAAAATCTGGAGAAGCCACTGGAGCAGCCGGAGAATGGGTACACCTACAAGGCCACCTGGT
TCATGCAGTTCCGGGCGGTCCTGTGGCGATCCTGGCTGTCGGTGCTCAAGGAACCACTCCTCGTAAAAGT
GCGACTTATTCAGACAACGGTGAGTGGTTCCAGTGGAAACAAATGATATAACGCTTACAATTCTTGGAAA
CAAATTCGCTAGATTTTAGATAGAATTGCCTGATTCCACACCCTTCTTAGTTTTTTTCAATGAGATGTAT
AGTTTATAGTTTTGCAGAAGATAAATAAATTTCATTTAACTCGCGAATATTAATGAGATGCGAGTAACAT
TTTAATTTGCAGATGGTTGCCATCTTGATTGGCCTCATCTTTTTGGGCCAACAACTCACGCAAGTGGGTG
TGATGAATATCAACGGAGCCATCTTCCTCTTCCTGACCAACATGACCTTTCAAAACGTCTTTGCCACGAT
AAATGTAAGTCATGTTTAGAATACATTTGCATTTCAATAATTTACTAACTTTCTAATGAATCGATTCGAT
TTAGGTGTTCACCTCAGAGCTGCCAGTTTTTATGAGGGAGGCCCGAAGTCGACTTTATCGCTGTGACACA
TACTTTCTGGGCAAAACGATTGCCGAATTGCCGCTTTTTCTCACAGTGCCACTGGTTTTCACGGCGATTG
CCTATCCGATGATCGGACTGCGGGCCGGAGTGCTGCACTTCTTCAACTGCCTGGCGCTGGTCACTCTGGT
GGCCAATGTGTCAACGTCCTTCGGATATCTAATATCCTGCGCCAGCTCCTCGACCTCGATGGCGCTGTCT
GTGGGTCCGCCGGTTATCATACCATTCCTGCTCTTTGGCGGCTTCTTCTTGAACTCGGGCTCGGTGCCAG
TATACCTCAAATGGTTGTCGTACCTCTCATGGTTCCGTTACGCCAACGAGGGTCTGCTGATTAACCAATG
GGCGGACGTGGAGCCGGGCGAAATTAGCTGCACATCGTCGAACACCACGTGCCCCAGTTCGGGCAAGGTC
ATCCTGGAGACGCTTAACTTCTCCGCCGCCGATCTGCCGCTGGACTACGTGGGTCTGGCCATTCTCATCG
TGAGCTTCCGGGTGCTCGCATATCTGGCTCTAAGACTTCGGGCCCGACGCAAGGAGTAGCCGACATATAT
CCGAAATAACTGCTTGTTTTTTTTTTTACCATTATTACCATCGTGTTTACTGTTTATTGCCCCCTCAAAA
AGCTAATGTAATTATATTTGTGCCAATAAAAACAAGATATGACCTATAGAATACAAGTATTTCCCCTTCG
AACATCCCCACAAGTAGACTTTGGATTTGTTTCTAACCAAAAGACTTACACACCTGCATACCTTACATCA
AAAACTCGTTTATCGCTACATAAAACACCGGGATATATTTTTTATATACATACTTTTCAAATCGCGCGCC
CTCTTCATAATTCACCTCCACCACACCACGTTTCGTAGTTGCTCTTTCGCTGTCTCCCACCCGCTCTCCG
CAACACATTCACCTTTTGTTCGACGACCTTGGAGCGACTGTCGTTAGTTCCGCGCGATTCGGTTCGCTCA
AATGGTTCCGAGTGGTTCATTTCGTCTCAATAGAAATTAGTAATAAATATTTGTATGTACAATTTATTTG
CTCCAATATATTTGTATATATTTCCCTCACAGCTATATTTATTCTAATTTAATATTATGACTTTTTAAGG
TAATTTTTTGTGACCTGTTCGGAGTGATTAGCGTTACAATTTGAACTGAAAGTGACATCCAGTGTTTGTT
CCTTGTGTAGATGCATCTCAAAAAAATGGTGGGCATAATAGTGTTGTTTATATATATCAAAAATAACAAC
TATAATAATAAGAATACATTTAATTTAGAAAATGCTTGGATTTCACTGGAACTAGGCTAGCATAACTTCG
TATAATGTATGCTATACGAAGTTATGCTAGCGGATCCTGGCCACGTAATAAGTGTGCGTTGAATTTATTC
GCAAAAACATTGCATATTTTCGGCAAAGTAAAATTTTGTTGCATACCTTATCAAAAAATAAGTGCTGCAT
ACTTTTTAGAGAAACCAAATAATTTTTTATTGCATACCCGTTTTTAATAAAATACATTGCATACCCTCTT
TTAATAAAAAATATTGCATACTTTGACGAAACAAATTTTCGTTGCATACCCAATAAAAGATTATTATATT
GCATACCCGTTTTTAATAAAATACATTGCATACCCTCTTTTAATAAAAAATATTGCATACGTTGACGAAA
CAAATTTTCGTTGCATA
