>Addgene plasmid #73915 | pCFD6 | addgene partial sequence | sequence record 157299 | miniwhite-F 5'-TTTGTGACCTGTTCGGAGTGA-3'
AAGTGACATCCAGTGTTTGTTCCTTGTGTAGATGCATCTCAAAAAAATGGTGGGCATAATAGTGTTGTTT
ATATATATCAAAAATAACAACTATAATAATAAGAATACATTTAATTTAGAAAATGCTTGGATTTCACTGG
AACTAGGCTAGCATAACTTCGTATAATGTATGCTATACGAAGTTATGCTAGCGGATCCTGGCCACGTAAT
AAGTGTGCGTTGAATTTATTCGCAAAAACATTGCATATTTTCGGCAAAGTAAAATTTTGTTGCATACCTT
ATCAAAAAATAAGTGCTGCATACTTTTTAGAGAAACCAAATAATTTTTTATTGCATACCCGTTTTTAATA
AAATACATTGCATACCCTCTTTTAATAAAAAATATTGCATACTTTGACGAAACAAATTTTCGTTGCATAC
CCAATAAAAGATTATTATATTGCATACCCGTTTTTAATAAAATACATTGCATACCCTCTTTTAATAAAAA
ATATTGCATACGTTGACGAAACAAATTTTCGTTGCATACCCAATAAAAGATTATTATATTGCATACCTTT
TCTTGCCATACCATTTAGCCGATCAATTGTGCTCGGCAACAGTATATTTGTGGTGTGCCAACCAACAACA
GATCCAAGCTGGCCGCGGCTCGATCCGCTTGCATGCCTGCAGGTCGGAGTACTGTCCTCCGAGCGGAGTA
CTGTCCTCCGAGCGGAGTACTGTCCTCCGAGCGGAGTACTGTCCTCCGAGCGGAGTACTGTCCTCCGAGC
GGAAGCTTGCATGCCTGCAGGTCGGAGTACTGTCCTCCGAGCGGAGTACTG
