>Addgene plasmid #73915 | pCFD6 | addgene partial sequence | sequence record 157310 | M13pUC-Rev 5'-AGCGGATAACAATTTCACACAGG-3'
ATTACGCCAAGCTCGAAATTAACCCTCACTAAAGGGAACAAAAGCTGGCTAGAACTAGTGTCGACATGCC
CGCCGTGACCGTCGAGAACCCGCTGACGCTGCCCCGCGTATCCGCACCCGCCGACGCCGTCGCACGTCCC
GTGCTCACCGTGACCACCGCGCCCAGCGGTTTCGAGGGCGAGGGCTTCCCGGTGCGCCGCGCGTTCGCCG
GGATCAACTACCGCCACCTCGACCCGTTCATCATGATGGACCAGATGGGTGAGGTGGAGTACGCGCCCGG
GGAGCCCAAGGGCACGCCCTGGCACCCGCACCGCGGCTTCGAGACTGTGACCTACATCGTCGACACTAGT
GGATCCGTTGTTGGTTGGCACACCACAAATATACTGTTGCCGAGCACAATTGATCGGCTAAATGGTATGG
CAAGAAAAGGTATGCAATATAATAATCTTTTATTGGGTATGCAACGAAAATTTGTTTCGTCAACGTATGC
AATATTTTTTATTAAAAGAGGGTATGCAATGTATTTTATTAAAAACGGGTATGCAATATAATAATCTTTT
ATTGGGTATGCAACGAAAATTTGTTTCGTCAAAGTATGCAATATTTTTTATTAAAAGAGGGTATGCAATG
TATTTTATTAAAAACGGGTATGCAATAAAAAATTATTTGGTTTCTCTAAAAAGTATGCAGCACTTATTTT
TTGATAAGGTATGCAACAAAATTTTACTTTGCCGAAAATATGCAATGTTTTTGCGAATAAATTCAACGCA
CACTTATTACGTGGCCAAATGTTTCCGCGCGAGTTTCCCGACGACATGTCGCGCACGTTCCTGACTGCGT
ACTTTGAGAGTTTCGACAACACCACGTCCAGAGAAATCATAGAGTTTATGCCCGAGTTCTTTTCGGAAAT
GGTCGAAACGGACGATGACGCCACGTT
