>Addgene plasmid #73915 | pCFD6 | addgene partial sequence | sequence record 157959 | DSCP-F 5'-GAGCTCGCCCGGGGATC-3'
GGCGCGGGGTGGCTGAGAGCATCAGTTGTGAATGAATGTTCGAGCCGAGCAGACGTGCCGCTGCCTTCGT
TAATATCCTTTGAATAAGCCAACTTTGAATCACAAGACGCATACCAAACGAATTCGGGCTTTGAGTGTGT
GTAGACATCAAGCATCGGTGGTTCAGTGGTAGAATGCTCGCCTGCCACGCGGGCGGCCCGGGTTCGATTC
CCGGCCGATGCAGGGTCTTCGTTTCAGAGCTATGCTGGAAACAGCATAGCAAGTTGAAATAAGGCTAGTC
CGTTATCAACTTGAAAAAGTGGCACCGAGTCGGTGCTAACAAAGCACCAGTGGTCTAGTGGTAGAATAGT
ACCCTGCCACGGTACAGACCCGGGTTCGATTCCCGGCTGGTGCAGAAGACCTGTTTTAGAGCTAGAAATA
GCAAGTTAAAATAAGGCTAGTCCGTTATCAACTTGAAAAAGTGGCACCGAGTCGGTGCTAACAAAGCACC
AGTGGTCTAGTGGTAGAATAGTACCCTGCCACGGTACAGACCCGGGTTCGATTCCCGGCTGGTGCATCTA
GAGGATCTTTGTGAAGGAACCTTACTTCTGTGGTGTGACATAATTGGACAAACTACCTACAGAGATTTAA
AGCTCTAATTAAAATAACAAATCAATTGTTTTATAATATTCGTACGATTCTTTGATTATGTAATAAAATG
TGATCATTAGGAAGATTACGAAAAATATAAAAAATATGAGTTCTGTGTGTATAACAAATGCTGTAAACGC
CACAATTGTGTTTGTTGCAAATAAACCCATGATTATTTGATTAAAATTGTTGTTTTCTTTGTTCATAGAC
AATAGTGTGTTTTGCCTAAACGTGTACTGCATAAACTCCATGCGAGTGTATAGCGAGCTAGTGGCTAACG
CTTGCCCCACCAAAGTAGATTCGTCAAAATCCTCAATTTCATCACCCTCCTCCAAGTTTAACATTTGGCC
GTCGGAATTAACTTCTAAAGATGCCACATAATCTAATAAATGAAATAGAGATTCAAACGTGGCGTCATCG
T
